>Addgene plasmid #108566 | pHDT2:HDT2-GFP | addgene full sequence | sequence record 207999 | Addgene NGS Result
CCTGTGGTTGGCATGCACATACAAATGGACGAACGGATAAACCTTTTCACGCCCTTTTAAATATCCGATT
ATTCTAATAAACGCTCTTTTCTCTTAGGTTTACCCGCCAATATATCCTGTCAAACACTGATAGTTTAAAC
TGAAGGCGGGAAACGACAATCTGATCCAAGCTCAAGCTAAGCTTCACACAGGAAACAGCTATGACCATGA
TTACGCCAAGCTATCAACTTTGTATAGAAAAGTTGGCCAGAGACCAAGCTTCTCGAGGGTCTCTCGCGCC
AAAGGGCGCGCCTAACCCGGGTACCACAAGTTTGTACAAAAAAGCAGGCTCCGCGGCCGCCCCCTTCACC
GTCTCTCTTCTTCTGTAGCATTTAGCTCGAGTTCTTATGCACTTCAAGGCTTCTTTTTTTGGTGGACAAG
ATCATTTGAATTTTTGTTGTATTATCTAATAAATATTTTACCGAAACTATTTAAACGAAAAAACTGAAGA
TTTATTTCTGTTTTATTTTTCATAATCATATGATTTAGAGAATGAGAATCGAATAATCTCAGAATATTTA
AGTTAATATTTCATTTATCAATTTAGAATCTTTACCAAATATGCAAATAATTTTACATTAACGCAAATAT
TCCAAAATAAAGGAAGCGTTACGAAATTAAGGGCAAAACGACGCCGTGTAGACTCTCGAAGAACCCTAAA
GAGACTTCTTAAACCTCATTCGATTATAAAATAGCCCCAAACCCACTGCCTCTTTCACTGCAATTTCTCT
CTTTCGCTTCTAAAAAAAAACCTAACAACCTCTCTTCTCTCTTCCTCGTTCAACAACAATGGAGTTCTGG
GGTAAGATTCTTTATTTATTCCTCTTATATCTTCCGTCTACTGTTTCTATTTTCCACGTTCCGAGAATTT
TGATCGATTGTTCATATAAGATCGTATTTAGCTGTATTTCGTGTATATGTTCATACCTTGTTGCCTTTGT
AGCTTATTTAGGGTTTAGGTTTCACATAGAGCTTGGTTTCGGTATCAGCTTTGATTATGTGTAGATGTTT
TACAAGTTGATGAGTGACTCATGTTTGATTTCTTTGTATAATGTTATTTAGGAGTTGCGGTGACACCAAA
AAACGCTACTAAGGTGACTCCTGAAGAAGACAGCCTTGTCCACATTTCTCAGGTTATTTTCACACTTCCA
AACTGTATAAAGTTTTTAGGATTTAGCTTAATACAGTCTCTTTATGTTTTGGTTCTCTTTCTTTATGTGT
AGGCTTCACTTGACTGCACAGTGAAATCTGGAGAATCTGTGGTTTTGAGTGTGACTGTTGGTGGGGCTAA
ACTTGTTATTGGAACACTTTCACAAGACAAGTTCCCTCAGATTAGCTTTGATTTGGTTTTTGATAAAGAG
TTTGAGCTTTCACACAGCGGTACCAAAGCAAATGTTCATTTCATTGGCTACAAATCCCCCAACATCGAGC
AATATCCTTTTTTTGATAGATTTGACTAGGTGTTCTTTGTCTCTATATTTAAGACTGGAAGATACTAGAA
GGTTTAGCTACAATGTCTTATTGGTTGTGTATTCCTTAATTCTTGTTGATTGAGTTTCCACGGATGACTT
CACTAGTTCGGATGATGAGGATGTTCCTGAAGCTGTTCCTGCTCCTGCCCCTACTGCTGTTACTGCCAAC
GGTATGTGTTGTTGATGCTAATATTGTATTTGTTTCTTTTATTGAAAAGTTGTTATCTCATATGTCAATT
TCTTTTGACATTTCAGGAAATGCTGGAGCAGCTGTTGTCAAGGCTGACACAAAGCCAAAGGCCAAACCTG
CCGAAGTGAAGCCTGCAGAAGAGAAGCCTGAATCAGACGAGGAAGATGAGTCTGATGATGAAGATGAGTC
TGAAGAGGATGATGACTCTGAGAAAGGAGTGAGTTTTTGTAGCTGTTTATGATATCTGTTTTTCTATCTA
GAGTACTCATATATACAGTCAGGAGAAGATGAGTAGTTGGTTGATAAATTATATGGTGATGTTTTTTTGT
AGATGGATGTTGATGAAGATGACTCAGATGATGACGAGGAGGAGGATTCTGAGGATGAAGAAGAGGAGGA
GACTCCTAAGAAGGTAGATACATTGTCTATCAAGCAGTTCTTTGTTTACTTTACTTTTTACATAATTTAA
TTCTCCTTCTGACCTTAATTGTATCATATGATTTGTGTTAAAGCCTGAGCCAATCAACAAGAAGAGGCCA
AATGAATCTGTATCCAAAACACCCGTCTCTGGAAAGAAGGCAAAACCAGCAGCAGCACCAGCTTCTACTC
CTCAGAAGACAGGTGAAAAGATGAAACTCTCTTTGTTTTTGTTCCTTAGAAGCATTAGATAGTTAAATAA
TGAGAAAGCTTTCTTAGTAATTTGTTGTATACTCTGTTGTATTCTGACGAAAGAGATATCTTCACATTGT
GTTGTTGGTACAGAAGAGAAGAAGAAAGGAGGACACACCGCCACACCACACCCAGCTAAGAAGGGTGGAA
AGTCTCCTGTGAATGCTAACCAGAGCCCCAAGTCTGGAGGTCAATCATCCGGTGGTAACAACAACAAGAA
GTGAGTTGTCTCTTTCTTTATCTTTCTCATAGCCCAAAGATATGAGTGAAAATGTTAATTGGTAATGATG
TGTAATGGTATTGTGTGTGTACAGGCCATTCAACTCAGGCAAACAATTTGGTGGTTCCAACAACAAGGGT
TCTAACAAGGGCAAGGGAAAGGGTAGAGCTAAGGGTGGGCGCGCCGACCCAGCTTTCTTGTACAAAGTGG
GGCGCGCCATGGTGAGCAAGGGCGAGGAGCTGTTCACCGGGGTGGTGCCCATCCTGGTCGAGCTGGACGG
CGACGTAAACGGCCACAAGTTCAGCGTGTCCGGCGAGGGCGAGGGCGATGCCACCTACGGCAAGCTGACC
CTGAAGTTCATCTGCACCACCGGCAAGCTGCCCGTGCCCTGGCCCACCCTCGTGACCACCCTGACCTACG
GCGTGCAGTGCTTCAGCCGCTACCCCGACCACATGAAGCAGCACGACTTCTTCAAGTCCGCCATGCCCGA
AGGCTACGTCCAGGAGCGCACCATCTTCTTCAAGGACGACGGCAACTACAAGACCCGCGCCGAGGTGAAG
TTCGAGGGCGACACCCTGGTGAACCGCATCGAGCTGAAGGGCATCGACTTCAAGGAGGACGGCAACATCC
TGGGGCACAAGCTGGAGTACAACTACAACAGCCACAACGTCTATATCATGGCCGACAAGCAGAAGAACGG
CATCAAGGTGAACTTCAAGATCCGCCACAACATCGAGGACGGCAGCGTGCAGCTCGCCGACCACTACCAG
CAGAACACCCCCATCGGCGACGGCCCCGTGCTGCTGCCCGACAACCACTACCTGAGCACCCAGTCCGCCC
TGAGCAAAGACCCCAACGAGAAGCGCGATCACATGGTCCTGCTGGAGTTCGTGACCGCCGCCGGGATCAC
TCTCGGCATGGACGAGCTGTACAAGGGTACCTAACCGCGGCCATGCTAGAGTCCGCAAAAATCACCAGTC
TCTCTCTACAAATCTATCTCTCTCTATTTTTCTCCAGAATAATGTGTGAGTAGTTCCCAGATAAGGGAAT
TAGGGTTCTTATAGGGTTTCGCTCATGTGTTGAGCATATAAGAAACCCTTAGTATGTATTTGTATTTGTA
AAATACTTCTATCAATAAAATTTCTAATTCCTAAAACCAAAATCCAGTGATCCGGACAACTTTATTATAC
ATAGTTGATAATTCACTGGCCGTCGTGACGTCGGGCCCATCGATGGCGCGCTGATTGCCCTTCACCGCCT
GGCCCTGAGAGAGTTGCAGCAAGCGGTCCACGCTGGTTTGCCCCAGCAGGCGAAAATCCTGTTTGATGGT
GGTTCCGAAATCGGCAAAATCCCTTATAAATCAAAAGAATAGCCCGAGATAGGGT
[37 nt withheld, positions 3976-4012]
AAAGAACGTGGACTCCAACGTCAAAGG
[141 nt withheld, positions 4040-4180]
G
[44 nt withheld, positions 4182-4225]
CATTCAGGC
[160 nt withheld, positions 4235-4394]
TCCCTCAGAGC
[82 nt withheld, positions 4406-4487]
GACAGGAGGCCCGATCTAGTAACATAGATGACACCGCGCGCGATAATTTATCCTAGTTTGCGCGCTATAT
TTTGTTTTCTATCGCGTATTAAATGTATAATTGCGGGACTCTAATCATAAAAACCCATCTCATAAATAAC
GTCATGCATTACATGTTAATTATTACATGCTTAACGTAATTCAACAGAAATTATATGATAATCATCGCAA
GACCGGCAACAGGATTCAATCTTAAGAAACTTTATTGCCAAATGTTTGAACGATCGGGGATCCGCTTTAC
TTGTACATAAGGAACAGATGGTGGCGTCCCTCGGTTCTTTCATACTGCTCAACGATTGTATAGTCTTCGT
TGTGGCTTGTTATATCCAGTTTGGAGTCAACATAGTAGTACCCTGGTAGCTGCACAGGCTTCTTTGCCAT
GTAAATACTTTTGAATTCAACTAGGTAATGACCACCGTCTTTCAGCTTCAGAGCCTTATGAATCTCTCCT
TTCAACACGCCATCACGAGGATACAAACGCTCAGTGCTGGCTTCCCAGCCCATTGTCTTCTTTTGCATAA
CAGGTCCATCGGAAGGAAAGTTCACGCCAATGAACTTGACCTTGTAGATGAAACAGCCATCCTGCAAACT
GGAATCCTGGGTTACAGTAACGACGCCACCGTCTTCAAAGTTCATGACCCTTTCCCATTTAAATCCTTCA
GGAAATGACAGCTTTTTATAGTCTGGTATGTCGGCAGGGTGCTTGACATATACCTTGCTTCCATACTGAA
ATTGTGGTGACAAAATATCCCAAGCAAATGGCAAAGGTCCCCCCTTGGTTACCTTAAGCTTTACGGTATT
GTGGCCTTCGTATGGCCTCCCCTCTCCTTCGCCTTCTATTTCAAACTCGTGCCCATTGACCGTTCCTTCC
ATGCGAACCTTAAACCTCATGAACTCCTTGATAACATTCTTGGAAGACCCCATGGGGTATGTTTTTAATC
TTGTTTGTATTGATGAGTTTTGGTTTGAGTAAAGAGTGAAGCGGATGAGTTAATTTATAGACTATAAAGG
AGATTTGCATGGCGATCACGTGTAATAATGCATGCACGCATGTGATTGTATGTGTGTGCTGTGAGAGAGA
AGCTCTTAGGTGTTTGAAGGGAGTGACAAGTGGCGAAGAAAAACAATTCTCCGCGGCTGCATGCTATGTG
TAACGTGTAGCTAATGTTCTGGCATGGCATCTTATGAACGATTCTTTTTAAAAACAAGGTAAAAACTTAA
CTTCATAAAATTAAAAAAAAGAGCGTTTACTAAGTTGGTTTAAAAGGGGATGAGAGTCTATAAATTTTGG
AGGTAGTGCCGTTGGGAATATAAATTGGGAGCTTAATCAGAATTATAGAAGTTAAAGTTGATTTAGTCAC
GGTCAATATAAATTGGGAATTTGAGTCAAAATCTTCCAAATTCGGAATCCGTCTTGTTACACCCGGTGGA
TAGGAGCCGAACGGTTTGAAAATACTTGAAATGTGGATGCAGGTGCAGGCTGGTTTAATTTTATGTTGAA
TGGATACATGTCAATCGAATTTGAGTTATAGGTACACATTTTACTCTGATACTAAAATGTAACATTTGTC
TCAAGAATGGGTAGGTCATCCTTACTCGACAACGGTATGCCACTTCACTTGAACGTATATCTCATTCAAC
CCAACTCTAACACACATTTCATACCCATGTCTAAAATAAAGAAAATTGAAGAAAAACGCTCAATAGCGTC
AATCCTTACAAATATAATGTACATGGCAACCTCGCATGAAAATAGTAATAAAGAGGAGTGAATAATATAA
AGTAGTCACTAATTGGATGACAAAGCAAATGGAACCATCCGATAGATGTTTTGAGAACAAGAGGTACATT
TGTATATATGCATTGGTTGATACATTTCTGCCATCTGAATTGTTTCTTCCTCAAAGAAGAAGCATTCAGC
CAATAGTGAAATTTAAAATGTTGGAAAAATGAGGATGCAGTCAGAAAGTCCAGAATATAAGTGGTAACTG
GTAACTGAATACTTGCCTCAGAAGCAAGATAAGAAACATAAGTCTTTAAAGGAATCAATCACCGATGAAG
AGAGCTCCGAATCGAATTCGAGCTCGGTACCGCGAATTATCGATCATGAGCGGAGAATTAAGGGAGTCAC
GTTATGACCCCCGCCGATGACGCGGGACAAGCCGTTTTACGTTTGGAACTGACAGAACCGCAACGTTGAA
GGAGCCACTGAGCCGCGGGTTTCTGGAGTTTAATGAGCTAAGCACATACGTCAGAAACCATTATTGCGCG
TTCAAAAGTCGCCTAAGGTCACTATCAGCTAGCAAATATTTCTTGTCAAAAATGCTCCACTGACGTTCCA
TAAATTCCCCTCGGTATCCAATTAGAGTCTCATATTCACTCTCAACTCGATCGAGGGGATCTACCATGAG
CCCAGAACGACGCCCGGCCGACATCCGCCGTGCCACCGAGGCGGACATGCCGGCGGTCTGCACCATCGTC
AACCACTACATCGAGACAAGCACGGTCAACTTCCGTACCGAGCCGCAGGAACCGCAGGAGTGGACGGACG
ACCTCGTCCGTCTGCGGGAGCGCTATCCCTGGCTCGTCGCCGAGGTGGACGGCGAGGTCGCCGGCATCGC
CTACGCGGGTCCCTGGAAGGCACGCAACGCCTACGACTGGACGGCCGAGTCGACCGTGTACGTCTCCCCC
CGCCACCAGCGGACGGGACTGGGCTCCACGCTCTACACCCACCTGCTGAAGTCCCTGGAGGCACAGGGCT
TCAAGAGCGTGGTCGCTGTCATCGGGCTGCCCAACGACCCGAGCGTGCGCATGCACGAGGCGCTCGGATA
TGCCCCCCGCGGCATGCTGCGGGCGGCCGGCTTCAAGCACGGGAACTGGCATGACGTGGGTTTCTGGCAG
CTGGACTTCAGCCTGCCGGTGCCGCCCCGTCCGGTCCTGCCCGTCACCGAAATCTGATGACCCCTAGAGT
CAAGCAGATCGTTCAAACATTTGGCAATAAAGTTTCTTAAGATTGAATCCTGTTGCCGGTCTTGCGATGA
TTATCATATAATTTCTGTTGAATTACGTTAAGCATGTAATAATTAACATGTAATGCATGACGTTATTTAT
GAGATGGGTTTTTATGATTAGAGTCCCGCAATTATACATTTAATACGCGATAGAAAACAAAATATAGCGC
GCAAACTAGGATAAATTATCGCGCGCGGTGTCATCTATGTTACTAGATCGACCGGCATGCAAGCTGATAA
TTCAATTCGGCGTTAATTCAGTACATTAAAAACGTCCGCAATGTGTTATTAAGTTGTCTAAGCGTCAATT
TGTTTACACCACAATATATCCTGCCACCAGCCAGCCAACAGCTCCCCGACCGGCAGCTCGGCACAAAATC
ACCACTCGATACAGGCAGCCCATCAGTCCGGGACGGCGTCAGCGGGAGAGCCGTTGTAAGGCGGCAGACT
TTGCTCATGTTACCGATGCTATTCGGAAGAACGGCAACTAAGCTGCCGGGTTTGAAACACGGATGATCTC
GCGGAGGGTAGCATGTTGATTGTAACGATGACAGAGCGTTGCTGCCTGTGATCAATTCGGGCACGAACCC
AGTGGACATAAGCCTGTTCGGTTCGTAAGCTGTAATGCAAGTAGCGTATGCGCTCACGCAACTGGTCCAG
AACCTTGACCGAACGCAGCGGTGGTAACGGCGCAGTGGCGGTTTTCATGGCTTGTTATGACTGTTTTTTT
GGGGTACAGTCTATGCCTCGGGCATCCAAGCAGCAAGCGCGTTACGCCGTGGGTCGATGTTTGATGTTAT
GGAGCAGCAACGATGTTACGCAGCAGGGCAGTCGCCCTAAAACAAAGTTAAACATCATGGGGGAAGCGGT
GATCGCCGAAGTATCGACTCAACTATCAGAGGTAGTTGGCGTCATCGAGCGCCATCTCGAACCGACGTTG
CTGGCCGTACATTTGTACGGCTCCGCAGTGGATGGCGGCCTGAAGCCACACAGTGATATTGATTTGCTGG
TTACGGTGACCGTAAGGCTTGATGAAACAACGCGGCGAGCTTTGATCAACGACCTTTTGGAAACTTCGGC
TTCCCCTGGAGAGAGCGAGATTCTCCGCGCTGTAGAAGTCACCATTGTTGTGCACGACGACATCATTCCG
TGGCGTTATCCAGCTAAGCGCGAACTGCAATTTGGAGAATGGCAGCGCAATGACATTCTTGCAGGTATCT
TCGAGCCAGCCACGATCGACATTGATCTGGCTATCTTGCTGACAAAAGCAAGAGAACATAGCGTTGCCTT
GGTAGGTCCAGCGGCGGAGGAACTCTTTGATCCGGTTCCTGAACAGGATCTATTTGAGGCGCTAAATGAA
ACCTTAACGCTATGGAACTCGCCGCCCGACTGGGCTGGCGATGAGCGAAATGTAGTGCTTACGTTGTCCC
GCATTTGGTACAGCGCAGTAACCGGCAAAATCGCGCCGAAGGATGTCGCTGCCGACTGGGCAATGGAGCG
CCTGCCGGCCCAGTATCAGCCCGTCATACTTGAAGCTAGACAGGCTTATCTTGGACAAGAAGAAGATCGC
TTGGCCTCGCGCGCAGATCAGTTGGAAGAATTTGTCCACTACGTGAAAGGCGAGATCACCAAGGTAGTCG
GCAAATAATGTCTAGCTAGAAATTCGTTCAAGCCGACGCCGCTTCGCGGCGCGGCTTAACTCAAGCGTTA
GATGCACTAAGCACATAATTGCTCACAGCCAAACTATCAGGTCAAGTCTGCTTTTATTATTTTTAAGCGT
GCATAATAAGCCCTACACAAATTGGGAGATATATCATGCATGACCAAAATCCCTTAACGTGAGTTTTCGT
TCCACTGAGCGTCAGACCCCGTAGAAAAGATCAAAGGATCTTCTTGAGATCCTTTTTTTCTGCGCGTAAT
CTGCTGCTTGCAAACAAAAAAACCACCGCTACCAGCGGTGGTTTGTTTGCCGGATCAAGAGCTACCAACT
CTTTTTCCGAAGGTAACTGGCTTCAGCAGAGCGCAGATACCAAATACTGTCCTTCTAGTGTAGCCGTAGT
TAGGCCACCACTTCAAGAACTCTGTAGCACCGCCTACATACCTCGCTCTGCTAATCCTGTTACCAGTGGC
TGCTGCCAGTGGCGATAAGTCGTGTCTTACCGGGTTGGACTCAAGACGATAGTTACCGGATAAGGCGCAG
CGGTCGGGCTGAACGGGGGGTTCGTGCACACAGCCCAGCTTGGAGCGAACGACCTACACCGAACTGAGAT
ACCTACAGCGTGAGCTATGAGAAAGCGCCACGCTTCCCGAAGGGAGAAAGGCGGACAGGTATCCGGTAAG
CGGCAGGGTCGGAACAGGAGAGCGCACGAGGGAGCTTCCAGGGGGAAACGCCTGGTATCTTTATAGTCCT
GTCGGGTTTCGCCACCTCTGACTTGAGCGTCGATTTTTGTGATGCTCGTCAGGGGGGCGGAGCCTATGGA
AAAACGCCAGCAACGCGGCCTTTTTACGGTTCCTGGCCTTTTGCTGGCCTTTTGCTCACATGTTCTTTCC
TGCGTTATCCCCTGATTCTGTGGATAACCGTATTACCGCCTTTGAGTGAGCTGATACCGCTCGCCGCAGC
CGAACGACCGAGCGCAGCGAGTCAGTGAGCGAGGAAGCGGAAGAGCGCCTGATGCGGTATTTTCTCCTTA
CGCATCTGTGCGGTATTTCACACCGCATATGGTGCACTCTCAGTACAATCTGCTCTGATGCCGCATAGTT
AAGCCAGTATACACTCCGCTATCGCTACGTGACTGGGTCATGGCTGCGCCCCGACACCCGCCAACACCCG
CTGACGCGCCCTGACGGGCTTGTCTGCTCCCGGCATCCGCTTACAGACAAGCTGTGACCGTCTCCGGGAG
CTGCATGTGTCAGAGGTTTTCACCGTCATCACCGAAACGCGCGAGGCAGGGTGCCTTGATGTGGGCGCCG
GCGGTCGAGTGGCGACGGCGCGGCTTGTCCGCGCCCTGGTAGATTGCCTGGCCGTAGGCCAGCCATTTTT
GAGCGGCCAGCGGCCGCGATAGGCCGACGCGAAGCGGCGGGGCGTAGGGAGCGCAGCGACCGAAGGGTAG
GCGCTTTTTGCAGCTCTTCGGCTGTGCGCTGGCCAGACAGTTATGCACAGGCCAGGCGGGTTTTAAGAGT
TTTAATAAGTTTTAAAGAGTTTTAGGCGGAAAAATCGCCTTTTTTCTCTTTTATATCAGTCACTTACATG
TGTGACCGGTTCCCAATGTACGGCTTTGGGTTCCCAATGTACGGGTTCCGGTTCCCAATGTACGGCTTTG
GGTTCCCAATGTACGTGCTATCCACAGGAAAGAGACCTTTTCGACCTTTTTCCCCTGCTAGGGCAATTTG
CCCTAGCATCTGCTCCGTACATTAGGAACCGGCGGATGCTTCGCCCTCGATCAGGTTGCGGTAGCGCATG
ACTAGGATCGGGCCAGCCTGCCCCGCCTCCTCCTTCAAATCGTACTCCGGCAGGTCATTTGACCCGATCA
GCTTGCGCACGGTGAAACAGAACTTCTTGAACTCTCCGGCGCTGCCACTGCGTTCGTAGATCGTCTTGAA
CAACCATCTGGCTTCTGCCTTGCCTGCGGCGCGGCGTGCCAGGCGGTAGAGAAAACGGCCGATGCCGGGA
TCGATCAAAAAGTAATCGGGGTGAACCGTCAGCACGTCCGGGTTCTTGCCTTCTGTGATCTCGCGGTACA
TCCAATCAGCTAGCTCGATCTCGATGTACTCCGGCCGCCCGGTTTCGCTCTTTACGATCTTGTAGCGGCT
AATCAAGGCTTCACCCTCGGATACCGTCACCAGGCGGCCGTTCTTGGCCTTCTTCGTACGCTGCATGGCA
ACGTGCGTGGTGTTTAACCGAATGCAGGTTTCTACCAGGTCGTCTTTCTGCTTTCCGCCATCGGCTCGCC
GGCAGAACTTGAGTACGTCCGCAACGTGTGGACGGAACACGCGGCCGGGCTTGTCTCCCTTCCCTTCCCG
GTATCGGTTCATGGATTCGGTTAGATGGGAAACCGCCATCAGTACCAGGTCGTAATCCCACACACTGGCC
ATGCCGGCCGGCCCTGCGGAAACCTCTACGTGCCCGTCTGGAAGCTCGTAGCGGATCACCTCGCCAGCTC
GTCGGTCACGCTTCGACAGACGGAAAACGGCCACGTCCATGATGCTGCGACTATCGCGGGTGCCCACGTC
ATAGAGCATCGGAACGAAAAAATCTGGTTGCTCGTCGCCCTTGGGCGGCTTCCTAATCGACGGCGCACCG
GCTGCCGGCGGTTGCCGGGATTCTTTGCGGATTCGATCAGCGGCCGCTTGCCACGATTCACCGGGGCGTG
CTTCTGCCTCGATGCGTTGCCGCTGGGCGGCCTGCGCGGCCTTCAACTTCTCCACCAGGTCATCACCCAG
CGCCGCGCCGATTTGTACCGGGCCGGATGGTTTGCGACCGCTCACGCCGATTCCTCGGGCTTGGGGGTTC
CAGTGCCATTGCAGGGCCGGCAGACAACCCAGCCGCTTACGCCTGGCCAACCGCCCGTTCCTCCACACAT
GGGGCATTCCACGGCGTCGGTGCCTGGTTGTTCTTGATTTTCCATGCCGCCTCCTTTAGCCGCTAAAATT
CATCTACTCATTTATTCATTTGCTCATTTACTCTGGTAGCTGCGCGATGTATTCAGATAGCAGCTCGGTA
ATGGTCTTGCCTTGGCGTACCGCGTACATCTTCAGCTTGGTGTGATCCTCCGCCGGCAACTGAAAGTTGA
CCCGCTTCATGGCTGGCGTGTCTGCCAGGCTGGCCAACGTTGCAGCCTTGCTGCTGCGTGCGCTCGGACG
GCCGGCACTTAGCGTGTTTGTGCTTTTGCTCATTTTCTCTTTACCTCATTAACTCAAATGAGTTTTGATT
TAATTTCAGCGGCCAGCGCCTGGACCTCGCGGGCAGCGTCGCCCTCGGGTTCTGATTCAAGAACGGTTGT
GCCGGCGGCGGCAGTGCCTGGGTAGCTCACGCGCTGCGTGATACGGGACTCAAGAATGGGCAGCTCGTAC
CCGGCCAGCGCCTCGGCAACCTCACCGCCGATGCGCGTGCCTTTGATCGCCCGCGACACGACAAAGGCCG
CTTGTAGCCTTCCATCCGTGACCTCAATGCGCTGCTTAACCAGCTCCACCAGGTCGGCGGTGGCCCATAT
GTCGTAAGGGCTTGGCTGCACCGGAATCAGCACGAAGTCGGCTGCCTTGATCGCGGACACAGCCAAGTCC
GCCGCCTGGGGCGCTCCGTCGATCACTACGAAGTCGCGCCGGCCGATGGCCTTCACGTCGCGGTCAATCG
TCGGGCGGTCGATGCCGACAACGGTTAGCGGTTGATCTTCCCGCACGGCCGCCCAATCGCGGGCACTGCC
CTGGGGATCGGAATCGACTAACAGAACATCGGCCCCGGCGAGTTGCAGGGCGCGGGCTAGATGGGTTGCG
ATGGTCGTCTTGCCTGACCCGCCTTTCTGGTTAAGTACAGCGATAACCTTCATGCGTTCCCCTTGCGTAT
TTGTTTATTTACTCATCGCATCATATACGCAGCGACCGCATGACGCAAGCTGTTTTACTCAAATACACAT
CACCTTTTTAGACGGCGGCGCTCGGTTTCTTCAGCGGCCAAGCTGGCCGGCCAGGCCGCCAGCTTGGCAT
CAGACAAACCGGCCAGGATTTCATGCAGCCGCACGGTTGAGACGTGCGCGGGCGGCTCGAACACGTACCC
GGCCGCGATCATCTCCGCCTCGATCTCTTCGGTAATGAAAAACGGTTCGTCCTGGCCGTCCTGGTGCGGT
TTCATGCTTGTTCCTCTTGGCGTTCATTCTCGGCGGCCGCCAGGGCGTCGGCCTCGGTCAATGCGTCCTC
ACGGAAGGCACCGCGCCGCCTGGCCTCGGTGGGCGTCACTTCCTCGCTGCGCTCAAGTGCGCGGTACAGG
GTCGAGCGATGCACGCCAAGCAGTGCAGCCGCCTCTTTCACGGTGCGGCCTTCCTGGTCGATCAGCTCGC
GGGCGTGCGCGATCTGTGCCGGGGTGAGGGTAGGGCGGGGGCCAAACTTCACGCCTCGGGCCTTGGCGGC
CTCGCGCCCGCTCCGGGTGCGGTCGATGATTAGGGAACGCTCGAACTCGGCAATGCCGGCGAACACGGTC
AACACCATGCGGCCGGCCGGCGTGGTGGTGTCGGCCCACGGCTCTGCCAGGCTACGCAGGCCCGCGCCGG
CCTCCTGGATGCGCTCGGCAATGTCCAGTAGGTCGCGGGTGCTGCGGGCCAGGCGGTCTAGCCTGGTCAC
TGTCACAACGTCGCCAGGGCGTAGGTGGTCAAGCATCCTGGCCAGCTCCGGGCGGTCGCGCCTGGTGCCG
GTGATCTTCTCGGAAAACAGCTTGGTGCAGCCGGCCGCGTGCAGTTCGGCCCGTTGGTTGGTCAAGTCCT
GGTCGTCGGTGCTGACGCGGGCATAGCCCAGCAGGCCAGCGGCGGCGCTCTTGTTCATGGCGTAATGTCT
CCGGTTCTAGTCGCAAGTATTCTACTTTATGCGACTAAAACACGCGACAAGAAAACGCCAGGAAAAGGGC
AGGGCGGCAGCCTGTCGCGTAACTTAGGACTTGTGCGACATGTCGTTTTCAGAAGACGGCTGCACTGAAC
GTCAGAAGCCGACTGCACTATAGCAGCGGAGGGGTTGGATCAAAGTACTTTAAAGTACTTTAAAGTACTT
TAAAGTACTTTGATCCCGAGGGGAAC
Features (pLannotate 1.2.2; 29 found; start..end, strand, type, name):
     98..122     -  misc_feature   RB T-DNA repeat: right border repeat from nopaline C58 T-DNA
    225..245     +  protein_bind   attB4: mutant version of attB; core recombination site for the Gateway® BP reaction BP Clonase™
    306..330     +  protein_bind   attB1: mutant version of attB; recombination site for the Gateway® BP reaction BP Clonase™
   1101..1472    +  CDS            HDT2 (fragment): HDT2_ARATH - Also known as HD2, HD2B, HDA4. Experimental evidence at protein level: Swiss-Prot protein existence level 1. Probably mediates the deacetylation of lysine residues on the N-terminal part of the core histones (H2A, H2B, H3 and H4). Histone deacetylation gives a tag for epigenetic repression and plays an important role in transcriptional regulation, cell cycle progression and developmental events. From Arabidopsis thaliana (Mouse-ear cress).
   1594..1683    +  CDS            HDT2 (fragment): HDT2_ARATH - Also known as HD2, HD2B, HDA4. Experimental evidence at protein level: Swiss-Prot protein existence level 1. Probably mediates the deacetylation of lysine residues on the N-terminal part of the core histones (H2A, H2B, H3 and H4). Histone deacetylation gives a tag for epigenetic repression and plays an important role in transcriptional regulation, cell cycle progression and developmental events. From Arabidopsis thaliana (Mouse-ear cress).
   1766..2113    +  CDS            HDT2 (fragment): HDT2_ARATH - Also known as HD2, HD2B, HDA4. Experimental evidence at protein level: Swiss-Prot protein existence level 1. Probably mediates the deacetylation of lysine residues on the N-terminal part of the core histones (H2A, H2B, H3 and H4). Histone deacetylation gives a tag for epigenetic repression and plays an important role in transcriptional regulation, cell cycle progression and developmental events. From Arabidopsis thaliana (Mouse-ear cress).
   2780..2800    -  protein_bind   attB2: mutant version of attB; core recombination site for the Gateway® BP reaction BP Clonase™
   2809..3525    +  CDS            EGFP: EGFP is a basic (constitutively fluorescent) green fluorescent protein published in 1996, derived from Aequorea victoria. It is reported to be a rapidly-maturing weak dimer with moderate acid sensitivity.
   3599..3758    +  polyA_signal   CaMV poly(A) signal (fragment): cauliflower mosaic virus polyadenylation signal
   3830..3924    -  CDS            lacI (fragment): lac repressor; lacI; The lac repressor binds to the lac operator to inhibit transcription in E. coli. This inhibition can be relieved by adding lactose or isopropyl-β-D-thiogalactopyranoside (IPTG).
   3925..4225    -  rep_origin     M13 ori (fragment) (sequence partly withheld): M13 bacteriophage origin of replication; arrow indicates direction of (+) strand synthesis
   4235..4496    -  CDS            M13 gene III (fragment) (sequence partly withheld): pIII; III; minor coat protein
   4500..4752    -  terminator     NOS terminator: nopaline synthase terminator and poly(A) signal
   4776..5450    -  CDS            DsRed: DsRed is a basic (constitutively fluorescent) red fluorescent protein published in 1999, derived from Discosoma sp..
   6601..6618    +  misc_feature   MCS (fragment): pUC18/19 multiple cloning site
   6712..6891    +  promoter       NOS promoter: nopaline synthase promoter
   6933..7481    +  CDS            bar: PAT_STRHY - Experimental evidence at protein level: Swiss-Prot protein existence level 1. Inactivates phosphinothricin (PPT) by transfer of an acetyl group from acetyl CoA. Can also acetylate demethylphosphinothricin but not PTT or glutamate. This enzyme is an effector of phosphinothricin tripeptide (PTT or bialaphos) resistance. From Streptomyces hygroscopicus. Introduced by genetic manipulation and expressed in glufosinate-tolerant maize by Dekalb Genetics.
   7504..7756    +  terminator     NOS terminator: nopaline synthase terminator and poly(A) signal
   7849..7873    -  misc_feature   LB T-DNA repeat: left border repeat from nopaline C58 T-DNA
   8132..8155    +  promoter       Pc promoter (fragment): intI1 (promoter lies within the coding sequence); class 1 integron promoter
   8331..8387    +  CDS            GmR (fragment): gentamycin acetyltransferase; aacC1; confers resistance to gentamycin
   8398..9185    +  CDS            SmR (fragment): aminoglycoside adenylyltransferase (Murphy, 1985); aadA; confers resistance to spectinomycin and streptomycin
   9431..10019   +  rep_origin     ori: high-copy-number ColE1/pMB1/pBR322/pUC origin of replication
  10205..10345   -  misc_feature   bom: basis of mobility region from pBR322
  10447..10486   -  CDS            rop (fragment): Rop protein, which maintains plasmids at low copy number; rop
  10689..10883   -  rep_origin     pVS1 oriV: origin of replication for the Pseudomonas plasmid pVS1 (Heeb et al., 2000)
  10949..12022   -  CDS            pVS1 RepA: replication protein from the Pseudomonas plasmid pVS1 (Heeb et al., 2000)
  12451..13080   -  CDS            pVS1 StaA: stability protein from the Pseudomonas plasmid pVS1 (Heeb et al., 2000)
  13640..14041   -  CDS            Y4CG_SINFN (fragment): Protein inferred from homology: Swiss-Prot protein existence level 3. From Sinorhizobium fredii (strain NBRC 101917 / NGR234).
