[The description below was written by a language model from this plasmid's Addgene catalogue record and pLannotate feature annotations shown in this document.]
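Description:
pHDT2:HDT2-GFP is a binary T-DNA plant expression vector of about 14.3 kb, built on the pBnRGW backbone by Gateway cloning and intended for transformation of Arabidopsis. It replicates in E. coli through a ColE1/pMB1-type origin (with the pBR322 bom region). The pVS1 oriV, RepA and StaA functions provide replication and stability in Agrobacterium. Bacterial selection is by spectinomycin through the aadA (SmR) gene, which lies outside the T-DNA borders.

Between the nopaline-type right and left border repeats, the payload is flanked by attB4, attB1 and attB2 sites, a pattern consistent with multisite Gateway assembly of promoter and gene modules. The record states that the Arabidopsis HDT2 (HD2B, AT5G22650) promoter drives the insert, although the promoter itself is not annotated in the feature table. The HDT2 coding sequence is detected as three separate fragments, which suggests a genomic, intron-containing version of this plant-specific histone deacetylase gene. It is joined across attB2 to a C-terminal EGFP and followed by a CaMV 35S polyadenylation signal, matching the backbone modification listed.

The T-DNA also carries two plant markers. One is a DsRed cassette ending in a NOS terminator, whose promoter is not annotated, which would serve as a visual marker of transformation. The other is a NOS promoter–bar–NOS terminator cassette conferring phosphinothricin (glufosinate) resistance. Short lacI, M13 and gentamicin-resistance fragments appear to be cloning remnants.

The construct expresses HDT2-GFP under its native regulatory sequence so that the expression pattern of the protein can be studied in Arabidopsis roots.
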