Addgene plasmid #108566: pHDT2:HDT2-GFP
Purpose: Arabidopsis transformation, expresses HDT2/GFP fusion with HDT2 promoter to study expression pattern in roots
Depositing lab: Ton Bisseling. Depositing organization: Wageningen University, Department Plant Sciences. Publication: Plant-Specific Histone Deacetylases HDT1/2 Regulate GIBBERELLIN 2-OXIDASE2 Expression to Control Arabidopsis Root Meristem Cell Number. Li H, Torres-Garcia J, Latrasse D, Benhamed M, Schilderink S, Zhou W, Kulikova O, Hirt H, Bisseling T. Plant Cell. 2017 Sep;29(9):2183-2196. doi: 10.1105/tpc.17.00366. Epub 2017 Aug 30. PubMed 28855334.
Backbone
  Vector backbone: pBnRGW
  Modifications to backbone: contains a GFP open reading frame and a CaMV 35S terminator
  Vector type: Plant Expression
Growth in bacteria
  Bacterial resistance: Spectinomycin, 50 μg/mL
  Growth temperature: 37°C
  Growth strain: DH5alpha
  Copy number: Unknown
Gene/Insert
  Gene/Insert name: HDT2
  Species: A. thaliana (mustard weed)
  Entrez Gene: HD2B (a.k.a. AT5G22650, ARABIDOPSIS HISTONE DEACETYLASE 2, ATHD2, ATHD2B, HD2, HDA4, HDT02, HDT2, HISTONE DEACETYLASE, HISTONE DEACETYLASE 2, MDJ22.7, MDJ22_7, histone deacetylase 2B)
  Promoter: HDT2
  Tag / fusion protein: GFP (C terminal on insert)
  Cloning method: Gateway Cloning
  Sequencing primers: 5′ unknown
Terms and licenses: Academic/Nonprofit Terms; Industry Terms: Not Available to Industry
How to cite: pHDT2:HDT2-GFP was a gift from Ton Bisseling (Addgene plasmid # 108566 ; http://n2t.net/addgene:108566 ; RRID:Addgene_108566)
